>Addgene plasmid #33031 | pCS2+MT-hToca-1-W518K | addgene partial sequence | sequence record 39895 | SP6 5'-ATTTAGGTGACACTATAG-3'
TCGATTTAAAGCTATGGAGCAAAAGCTCATTTCTGAAGAGGACTTGAATGAAATGGAGCAAAAGCTCATT
TCTGAAGAGGACTTGAATGAAATGGAGCAAAAGCTCATTTCTGAAGAGGACTTGAATGAAATGGAGCAAA
AGCTCATTTCTGAAGAGGACTTGAATGAAATGGAGCAAAAGCTCATTTCTGAAGAGGACTTGAATGAAAT
GGAGAGCTTGGGCGACCTCACCATGGAGCAAAAGCTCATTTCTGAAGAGGACTTGAATTCAGGCCGGCCT
ACCATGAGCTGGGGCACGGAGCTGTGGGATCAGTTCGACAGCTTAGACAAGCATACACAATGGGGAATTG
ACTTCTTGGAAAGATATGCCAAATTTGTTAAAGAGAGGATAGAAATTGAACAGAACTATGCGAAACAATT
GAGAAATCTGGTTAAGAAGTACTGCCCCAAACGTTCATCCAAAGATGAAGAGCCACGGTTTACCTCGTGT
GTAGCCTTTTTTAATATCCTTAATGAGTTAAATGACTATGCAGGACAGCGAGAAGTTGTAGCAGAAGAAA
TGGCGCACAGAGTGTATGGTGAATTAATGAGATATGCTCATGATCTGAAAACTGAAAGAAAAATGCATCT
GCAAGAAGGACGAAAAGCTCAACAATATCTGGATATGTGCTGGAAACAGATGGATAATAGTAAAAAGAAG
TTTGAAAGAGAATGTAGAGAGGCAGAAAAGGCACAACAGAGTTATGAAAGATTGGATAATGATACTAATG
CAACCAAGGCAGATGTTGAAAAGGCCAAACAGCAGTTGAATCTGCGTACGCATATGGCCGATGAAAATAA
AAATGAATATGCTGCACAATTACAAAACTTTAATGGAGAACAACATAAACA
