>Addgene plasmid #33031 | pCS2+MT-hToca-1-W518K | addgene partial sequence | sequence record 39896 | M13rev
TCACTAAAGGGAACAAAAGCTGGGTACCGGGCCCAATGCATTGGCGCCGCGGCCGCGAATTAAAAAACCT
CCCACACCTCCCCCTGAACCTGAAACATAAAATGAATGCAATTGTTGTTGTTAACTTGTTTATTGCAGCT
TATAATGGTTACAAATAAAGCAATAGCATCACAAATTTCACAAATAAAGCATTTTTTTCACTGCATTCTA
GTTGTGGTTTGTCCAAACTCATCAATGTATCTTATCATGTCTGGATCTACGTAATACGACTCACTATAGT
TCTAGAGGCGCGCCTCAGGAACCTTTACTGTTTTTCTCTAGAGTTACATCTATGTATGACGTGGGAACGT
AGCCTTCTTCACCGTTCTGTCTCCGAGCTCTTGTCTTTCCGTCACCTTTGTCCTCCTCTATAATGTAGAG
AACTTCACCTTCTTTCATTGCTAGAGTACCTTCATTATGTCCATCAAAAGGGTAGATAGCTTTGCAGTGT
CCAATAGCAGGCAAGGGATCATCATCCTCAAATTCATCATCAAACTCATTGTGGTGACCATGCTGCTGGG
GTGGCCCACGGACTTCCTGGTTTGCATCATCAGTGTAACTTCCCTCAGGACTTTCTCGTCCCTGTGTTAC
AAGATGATTTATGTCACTGCTATGTCTTCTGTCTCCTCTCCCACCTGTTTTGCCTTCGACTTCAGAGAGC
CAAGCCTCATTCTTATGGATTTCCATTCGTAGGCGGTCAATGTTATTCATGGTCTCTGCTAATTTA
