[The description below was written by a language model from this plasmid's Addgene catalogue record.]
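Description:
pCS2+MT-hToca-1-W518K is a mammalian expression plasmid built on the pCS2+MT backbone (about 4.35 kb without insert). It carries human Toca-1, the product of the FNBP1L gene, with a W518K point substitution. The plasmid is maintained at high copy in E. coli under ampicillin selection. Expression of the insert is driven by the simian CMV IE94 promoter. The backbone supplies six tandem Myc epitopes fused to the N terminus of Toca-1, so the protein can be detected or immunoprecipitated with anti-Myc antibodies. The listed SP6 sequencing primer is consistent with the SP6 promoter normally found upstream of the coding region in pCS2-family vectors, which are often also used for in vitro transcription, although the record does not describe that use. The restriction sites used for cloning are not recorded, and no feature table is provided.

The human Toca-1 cDNA proved lethal to E. coli. This persisted in low-copy vectors and in vectors with minimal transcriptional activity, which pointed to the DNA sequence rather than the protein as the source of toxicity. The problem was mapped to codon 127 and solved by replacing codons 126 and 127 with the corresponding Xenopus tropicalis codons. These changes are silent, so the encoded protein is unaltered apart from W518K.

The record does not state the functional consequence of W518K. The associated work concerns Toca-1 as a mediator of Cdc42-dependent actin nucleation through activation of the N-WASP–WIP complex. The construct therefore probably serves as a mutant counterpart to wild-type Toca-1 in studies of that pathway.
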