Addgene plasmid #33031: pCS2+MT-hToca-1-W518K
Depositing lab: Marc Kirschner. Depositing organization: Harvard Medical School. Publication: Toca-1 mediates Cdc42-dependent actin nucleation by activating the N-WASP-WIP complex. Ho HY, Rohatgi R, Lebensohn AM, Le Ma, Li J, Gygi SP, Kirschner MW. Cell. 2004 Jul 23;118(2):203-16. 10.1016/j.cell.2004.06.027 PubMed 15260990.
Backbone
  Vector backbone: pCS2+MT
  Backbone size w/o insert (bp): 4350
  Vector type: Mammalian Expression
Growth in bacteria
  Bacterial resistance: Ampicillin, 100 μg/mL
  Growth temperature: 37°C
  Growth strain: DH5alpha
  Copy number: High Copy
Gene/Insert
  Gene/Insert name: Toca-1
  Species: H. sapiens (human)
  Mutation: W518K
  Entrez Gene: FNBP1L (a.k.a. C1orf39, TOCA1)
  Promoter: simian CMV IE94
  Tag / fusion protein: 6xMyc (N terminal on backbone)
  Cloning method: Restriction Enzyme; 5′ cloning site none (unknown if destroyed); 3′ cloning site none (unknown if destroyed)
  Sequencing primers: 5′ SP6; 3′ M13 reverse
Terms and licenses: Academic/Nonprofit Terms; Industry Terms: Not Available to Industry
Depositor comments: Molecular cloning of Toca-1 was difficult, because the cDNA encoding human Toca-1 is lethal to E. coli. The toxicity problem was not resolved by using vectors with low copy numbers or with minimal transcriptional activity, suggesting that the source of toxicity was not the translated protein product but rather the DNA sequence itself. The toxic region of the Toca-1 cDNA was localized to codon 127. The Xenopus tropicalis homolog of Toca-1 is completely nontoxic when cloned using E. coli and is identical in amino acid sequence to human Toca-1 between amino acids 124 and 127, but these amino acids are encoded by different codons. Replacing codons 126 and 127 in the human Toca-1 with the X. Tropicalis sequence (which constitute silent mutations) completely ameliorated the toxicity problem and allowed us to propagate the human Toca-1 clone in E. coli without difficulty.
How to cite: pCS2+MT-hToca-1-W518K was a gift from Marc Kirschner (Addgene plasmid # 33031 ; http://n2t.net/addgene:33031 ; RRID:Addgene_33031)
